>Addgene plasmid #225514 | pHAGE-mCherry-CLCN3 | addgene full sequence | sequence record 443327 | Addgene NGS Result
AAAAAAAATTAGTCAGCCATGAGCTTGCTGCATTAATGAATCGGCCAACGCGCGGGGAGAGGCGGTTTGC
GTATTGGGCGCTCTTCCGCTTCCTCGCTCACTGACTCGCTGCGCTCGGTCGTTCGGCTGCGGCGAGCGGT
ATCAGCTCACTCAAAGGCGGTAATACGGTTATCCACAGAATCAGGGGATAACGCAGGAAAGAACATGTGA
GCAAAAGGCCAGCAAAAGGCCAGGAACCGTAAAAAGGCCGCGTTGCTGGCGTTTTTCCATAGGCTCCGCC
CCCCTGACGAGCATCACAAAAATCGACGCTCAAGTCAGAGGTGGCGAAACCCGACAGGACTATAAAGATA
CCAGGCGTTTCCCCCTGGAAGCTCCCTCGTGCGCTCTCCTGTTCCGACCCTGCCGCTTACCGGATACCTG
TCCGCCTTTCTCCCTTCGGGAAGCGTGGCGCTTTCTCATAGCTCACGCTGTAGGTATCTCAGTTCGGTGT
AGGTCGTTCGCTCCAAGCTGGGCTGTGTGCACGAACCCCCCGTTCAGCCCGACCGCTGCGCCTTATCCGG
TAACTATCGTCTTGAGTCCAACCCGGTAAGACACGACTTATCGCCACTGGCAGCAGCCACTGGTAACAGG
ATTAGCAGAGCGAGGTATGTAGGCGGTGCTACAGAGTTCTTGAAGTGGTGGCCTAACTACGGCTACACTA
GAAGAACAGTATTTGGTATCTGCGCTCTGCTGAAGCCAGTTACCTTCGGAAAAAGAGTTGGTAGCTCTTG
ATCCGGCAAACAAACCACCGCTGGTAGCGGTGGTTTTTTTGTTTGCAAGCAGCAGATTACGCGCAGAAAA
AAAGGATCTCAAGAAGATCCTTTGATCTTTTCTACGGGGTCTGACGCTCAGTGGAACGAAAACTCACGTT
AAGGGATTTTGGTCATGAGATTATCAAAAAGGATCTTCACCTAGATCCTTTTAAATTAAAAATGAAGTTT
TAAATCAATCTAAAGTATATATGAGTAAACTTGGTCTGACAGTTACCAATGCTTAATCAGTGAGGCACCT
ATCTCAGCGATCTGTCTATTTCGTTCATCCATAGTTGCCTGACTCCCCGTCGTGTAGATAACTACGATAC
GGGAGGGCTTACCATCTGGCCCCAGTGCTGCAATGATACCGCGAGACCCACGCTCACCGGCTCCAGATTT
ATCAGCAATAAACCAGCCAGCCGGAAGGGCCGAGCGCAGAAGTGGTCCTGCAACTTTATCCGCCTCCATC
CAGTCTATTAATTGTTGCCGGGAAGCTAGAGTAAGTAGTTCGCCAGTTAATAGTTTGCGCAACGTTGTTG
CCATTGCTACAGGCATCGTGGTGTCACGCTCGTCGTTTGGTATGGCTTCATTCAGCTCCGGTTCCCAACG
ATCAAGGCGAGTTACATGATCCCCCATGTTGTGCAAAAAAGCGGTTAGCTCCTTCGGTCCTCCGATCGTT
GTCAGAAGTAAGTTGGCCGCAGTGTTATCACTCATGGTTATGGCAGCACTGCATAATTCTCTTACTGTCA
TGCCATCCGTAAGATGCTTTTCTGTGACTGGTGAGTACTCAACCAAGTCATTCTGAGAATAGTGTATGCG
GCGACCGAGTTGCTCTTGCCCGGCGTCAACACGGGATAATACCGCGCCACATAGCAGAACTTTAAAAGTG
CTCATCATTGGAAAACGTTCTTCGGGGCGAAAACTCTCAAGGATCTTACCGCTGTTGAGATCCAGTTCGA
TGTAACCCACTCGTGCACCCAACTGATCTTCAGCATCTTTTACTTTCACCAGCGTTTCTGGGTGAGCAAA
AACAGGAAGGCAAAATGCCGCAAAAAAGGGAATAAGGGCGACACGGAAATGTTGAATACTCATACTCTTC
CTTTTTCAATATTATTGAAGCATTTATCAGGGTTATTGTCTCATGAGCGGATACATATTTGAATGTATTT
AGAAAAATAAACAAATAGGGGTTCCGCGCACATTTCCCCGAAAAGTGCCACCTGACGTCTAAGAAACCAT
TATTATCATGACATTAACCTATAAAAATAGGCGTATCACGAGGCCCTTTCGTCTTCAAGAATGATCTAGC
CCTTTCCTTAATTAACCCGGGCCTCTCACTCTCTGATATTCATTTCTTTGCAAGTTATAAATACTGAATA
ATAAGATGACATGAACTACTACTGCTAGAGATTTTCCACACTGACTAAAAGGGTCTGAGGGATCTCTAGT
TACCAGAGTCACACAACAGACGGGCACACACTACTTGAAGCACTCAAGGCAAGCTTTATTGAGGCTTAAG
CAGTGGGTTCCCTAGTTAGCCAGAGAGCTCCCAGGCTCAGATCTGGTCTAACCAGAGAGACCCAGTACAA
GCAAAAAGCAGATCTTGTCTTCGTTGGGAGTGAATTAGCCCTTCCAGTCCCCCCTTTTCTTTTAAAAAGT
GGCTAAGATCTACAGCTGCCTTGTAAGTCATTGGTCTTAAAGGATCTCAGGCGGGGAGGCGGCCCAAAGG
GAGATCCGACTCGTCTGAGGGCGAAGGCGAAGACGCGGAAGAGGCCGCAGAGCCGGCAGCAGGCCGCGGG
AAGGAAGGTCCGCTGGATTGAGGGCCGAAGGGACGTAGCAGAAGGACGTCCCGCGCAGAATCCAGGTGGC
AACACAGGCGAGCAGCCAAGGAAAGGACGATGATTTCCCCGACAACACCACGGAATTGTCAGTGCCCAAC
AGCCGAGCCCCTGTCCAGCAGCGGGCAAGGCAGGCGGCGATGAGTTCCGCCGTGGCAATAGGGAGGGGGA
AAGCGAAAGTCCCGGAAAGGAGCTGACAGGTGGTGGCAATGCCCCAACCAGTGGGGGTTGCGTCAGCAAA
CACAGTGCACACCACGCCACGTTGCCTGACAACGGGCCACAACTCCTCATAAAGAGACAGCAACCAGGAT
TTATACAAGGAGGAGAAAATGAAAGCCATACGGGAAGCAATAGCATGATACAAAGGCATTAAAGCAGCGT
ATCCACATAGCGTAAAAGGAGCAACATAGTTAAGAATACCAGTCAATCTTTCACAAATTTTGTAATCCAG
AGGTTGATTAGGATCCATCGATGCATCAGGCACCGGGCTTGCGGGTCATGCACCAGGTGCGCGGTCCTTC
GGGCACCTCGACGTCGGCGGTGACGGTGAAGCCGAGCCGCTCGTAGAAGGGGAGGTTGCGGGGCGCGGAG
GTCTCCAGGAAGGCGGGCACCCCGGCGCGCTCGGCCGCCTCCACTCCGGGGAGCACGACGGCGCTGCCCA
GACCCTTGCCCTGGTGGTCGGGCGAGACGCCGACGGTGGCCAGGAACCACGCGGGCTCCTTGGGCCGGTG
CGGCGCCAGGAGGCCTTCCATCTGTTGCTGCGCGGCCAGCCGGGAACCGCTCAACTCGGCCATGCGCGGG
CCGATCTCGGCGAACACCGCCCCCGCTTCGACGCTCTCCGGCGTGGTCCAGACCGCCACCGCGGCGCCGT
CGTCCGCGACCCACACCTTGCCGATGTCGAGCCCGACGCGCGTGAGGAAGAGTTCTTGCAGCTCGGTGAC
CCGCTCGATGTGGCGGTCCGGATCGACGGTGTGGCGCGTGGCGGGGTAGTCGGCGAACGCGGCGGCGAGG
GTGCGTACGGCCCTGGGGACGTCGTCGCGGGTGGCGAGGCGCACCGTGGGCTTGTACTCGGTCATGGTTG
TGGCCATATTATCATCGTGTTTTTCAAAGGAAAACCACGTCCCCGTGGTTCGGGGGGCCTAGACGTTTTT
TTAACCTCGACTAAACACATGTAAAGCATGTGCACCGAGGCCCCAGATCAGATCCCATACAATGGGGTAC
CTTCTGGGCATCCTTCAGCCCCTTGTTGAATACGCTTGAGGAGAGCCATTTGACTCTTTCCACAACTATC
CAACTCACAACGTGGCACTGGGGTTGTGCCGCCTTTGCAGGTGTATCTTATACACGTGGCTTTTGGCCGC
AGAGGCACCTGTCGCCAGGTGGGGGGTTCCGCTGCCTGCAAAGGGTCGCTACAGACGTTGTTTGTCTTCA
AGAAGCTTCCAGAGGAACTGCTTCCTTCACGACATTCAACAGACCTTGCATTCCTTTGGCGAGAGGGGAA
AGACCCCTAGGAATGCTCGTCAAGAAGACAGGGCCAGGTTTCCGGGCCCTCACATTGCCAAAAGACGGCA
ATATGGTGGAAAATAACATATAGACAAACGCACACCGGCCTTATTCCAAGCGGCTTCGGCCAGTAACGTT
AGGGGGGGGGGGCGGAATTCGTTATCGAACCACTTTGTACAAGAAAGCTGGGTCGCCGTTGAACATTATT
GAAGCGGGGTCTTGGTTTGCCGTCTGGGCCATATGCCGGAGGATATCTTTTTTTGTTATAATGCCAAGGA
GGCGCCCATTGTGAGTTACAAGGCACTGCCTCAGTCCCAGCTTTCGGAAAATATCCACCACGATCTCCAT
TGGGGTGTGGTCTGTCACTGTAAAAGGGCTCATGTCAAGAATGCTTCGAAGCTTCAATGGCCGAGGACTT
TCTGCTGGAAGAGATGGGGTGTGCTGTGCAAAACACACCCGAGAACTGCCAACGATACCTTCTCGTTTTT
TCCTGGCACTTTCTATTGCAATTGTCAGGTCTCTTCTGAGGGCAAATCCCACTAATCTCTGAGATTCTTT
TGACATTATGACAGGAAATCCATTGTAGCTGGTTTCATTAATCATGTTTTCTATATCATCCACTGTCATA
TTGTCCTGTGTCAGGACAGCTAAGGGAGGATCATTCCTTCGAGGTCTCATAACGTCAGCAGCCAGGGTGG
TATGAGTGAATTCTTCTTTTGCATCCAAGAAGGGGTATCCATTTAATCGGATGTGTGCTTCATAAATGCC
TTCCCTGCCAAAGGCATCTCCAACCCATTTACTGGTCATGACTGCAGCCATAAGGGGAACAATATATTCC
AAGCCTCCAGTAAGCTCAAAAACAATAACCACCAGGGAGACAGTCATTCTTGTCACACCACCTAAGCATG
CAGCAGCACCAACCATGGCATAAAGGCCAGGTGCAATGCAATCAGCCCCGACCTCACACCACTCCTTAAA
GATAAACCAGTCGTGGTGACAGTAGGCAAGCTGCTCCACCGCAATCCCCACAATCCTTCCTGCGATCGCT
CCAATGGCCATGCTGGGGATGAACAAGCCTGATGGAACCTTGATGCCAAAAGTGAATACTGTCATTATGA
TTTTAAATATGAGTGCCAGGCATAACTGCCATATAGCTGAATATACTCCAATGCCTGCTGGACGATCAGG
AATGTCATCGACAATTTTACTGGCATTCATGTCATTTCTGTAGTCACAAAGAGAAGAGGATTCCAGGGGA
CCACAGTCTGTAAAAAGCTCTTTGATCAGTTCACTGGTGTTTAGCCTAGTGTATGGATTAGGGAAGGCTA
TCACAGCAGTAATGGCTGCAACAATAATGACTTCCAGAACGGGATACTTTCCAAATTTCGTGGACTTGCG
TCGACGACACCAGGCAATATTTGCCCTAATGAAAAAGGCTCCCCAAAGCCCTCCAAATACCCCTAGAAGA
ATAAAAGGAAACAGTTCAAAAAGGTACCATGGTGTATGATACTCCACATAAAAAAGGACCAGACGGCTGT
TACCAAATGGATTGATGGACCTCAAAACAAATGCAGCCACTAAAGCAGCAAAAAATGATCTCCATAAAGT
TTTGAGAGGAAAATAATAGCTAACCTCTTCCAGGCTAAAAAGAACTCCTCCAATTGGTGCACCAAAAGCT
ACAGAAACCCCTGCAGCTGAGGCAGCTGATAGCACCTCCCTTTTTTTAGCTTCGTTTGTGCTATACTTTG
GAAAGAGGTAGGAAAAGATATTTCCGCAGCAACAGGCAACATGTACCAGGGGACCTTCTTTTCCTAAACT
CAAACCTGATGCCACAGCCAGGACTAATGTGATGGTTTTAATCATTAAAGTCCATTTTCCCAAGTAACCT
CTGATGATGAATCCACTTAAAATAGTTTTAATCTCTGGAATTCCAGAGCCACAGGCATATGGAGCAAATA
CCTTTACCAGGGAAACTGCAAGAAAGGCAAAACTCAAGGCCCAGAAGATGTACATTATGTAGTTCGTGAT
ATAAGAACCAGGACCCTCTGCTTGACCTATGATTAATTCTGCCCATGTTTTCCACTGTGGACATTTATCC
CTCTCTTCAAATGTTGTTTCATTAGATCCCCAACAGCACTGTTCGTGGTTGTACCACAACGCACTAAGGC
AAATGCCCTCCTTTAGGTCAGTCATCCAATCGGCAGCAATGTCTATTAATCCGGCCAGTGCCCCTGATGC
CAATCCTGTTAGTGTTACTACTAGCCATCCTGACCACGCATCATACAAACTTTTTGTCATTTCCCATGCT
GATTCTTTCTTTTTGCTGTTGATCCGTCTATGCCTTTCTCTGTCTTTACATTTTTCTCGCACCCAATCAA
TAGTATGGAAATCATCATATGTACCAACACCTGGAATTGGTTCATCCAAAAGATCCAGTAAATGTGTAGA
ACTGTTAATGCTGCCTCCATTTGTCATTGTATAATGAGTTCCAACTGCAGTGTCACCATCTAATAAATTG
TCATCTTCAGATGTTTGAAAGTCCATAATAACACCTGCTCCATCTAAAAGTTCCTCATCACTACTTGCAC
TTGTTATACTGTTGTAGCTGTTTCTATAGTAGCCTCTATGGAACAGCTGCTCAGACTCCATGGTGCCAGC
TTTTTTGTACAAACTTGTTTGATAAGCACTAGCGCTGCATGCCTTGTACAGCTCGTCCATGCCGCCGGTG
GAGTGGCGGCCCTCGGCGCGTTCGTACTGTTCCACGATGGTGTAGTCCTCGTTGTGGGAGGTGATGTCCA
ACTTGATGTTGACGTTGTAGGCGCCGGGCAGCTGCACGGGCTTCTTGGCCTTGTAGGTGGTCTTGACCTC
AGCGTCGTAGTGGCCGCCGTCCTTCAGCTTCAGCCTCTGCTTGATCTCGCCCTTCAGGGCGCCGTCCTCG
GGGTACATCCGCTCGGAGGAGGCCTCCCAGCCCATGGTCTTCTTCTGCATTACGGGGCCGTCGGAGGGGA
AGTTGGTGCCGCGCAGCTTCACCTTGTAGATGAACTCGCCGTCCTGCAGGGAGGAGTCCTGGGTCACGGT
CACCACGCCGCCGTCCTCGAAGTTCATCACGCGCTCCCACTTGAAGCCCTCGGGGAAGGACAGCTTCAAG
TAGTCGGGGATGTCGGCGGGGTGCTTCACGTAGGCCTTGGAGCCGTACATGAACTGAGGGGACAGGATGT
CCCAGGCGAAGGGCAGGGGGCCACCCTTGGTCACCTTCAGCTTGGCGGTCTGGGTGCCCTCGTAGGGGCG
GCCCTCGCCCTCGCCCTCGATCTCGAACTCGTGGCCGTTCACGGAGCCCTCCATGTGCACCTTGAAGCGC
ATGAACTCCTTGATGATGGCCATGTTATCCTCCTCGCCCTTGCTCACCATGCTAGCAGATCAACCTCGAG
AGATCTGCGGCCGCCGGTGTCTTCTATGGAGGTCAAAACAGCGTGGATGGCGTCTCCAGGCGATCTGACG
GTTCACTAAACGAGCTCTGCTTATATAGACCTCCCACCGTACACGCCTACCGCCCATTTGCGTCAATGGG
GCGGAGTTGTTACGACATTTTGGAAAGTCCCGTTGATTTTGGTGCCAAAACAAACTCCCATTGACGTCAA
TGGGGTGGAGACTTGGAAATCCCCGTGAGTCAAACCGCTATCCACGCCCATTGATGTACTGCCAAAACCG
CATCACCATGGTAATAGCGATGACTAATACGTAGATGTACTGCCAAGTAGGAAAGTCCCATAAGGTCATG
TACTGGGCATAATGCCAGGCGGGCCATTTACCGTCATTGACGTCAATAGGGGGCGTACTTGGCATATGAT
ACACTTGATGTACTGCCAAGTGGGCAGTTTACCGTAAATACTCCACCCATTGACGTCAATGGAAAGTCCC
TATTGGCGTTACTATGGGAACATACGTCATTATTGACGTCAATGGGCGGGGGTCGTTGGGCGGTCAGCCA
GGCGGGCCATTTACCGTAAGTTATGTAACGCGGAACTCCACTAGTCCAAACTGGATCTCTGCTGTCCCTG
TAATAAACCCGAAAATTTTGAATTTTTGTAATTTGTTTTTGTAATTCTTTAGTTTGTATGTCTGTTGCTA
TTATGTCTACTATTCTTTCCCCTGCACTGTACCCCCCAATCCCCCCTTTTCTTTTAAAATTGTGGATGAA
TACTGCCATTTGTGAATTAATTCGGCGATACCGTCGAGATCCGTTCACTAATCGAATGGATCTGTCTCTG
TCTCTCTCTCCACCTTCTTCTTCTATTCCTTCGGGCCTGTCGGGTCCCCTCGGGGTTGGGAGGTGGGTCT
GAAACGATAATGGTGAATATCCCTGCCTAACTCTATTCACTATAGAAAGTACAGCAAAAACTATTCTTAA
ACCTACCAAGCCTCCTACTATCATTATGAATAATTTTATATACCACAGCCAATTTGTTATGTTAAACCAA
TTCCACAAACTTGCCCATTTATCTAATTCCAATAATTCTTGTTCATTCTTTTCTTGCTGGTTTTGCGATT
CTTCAATTAAGGAGTGTATTAAGCTTGTGTAATTGTTAATTTCTCTGTCCCACTCCATCCAGGTCGTGTG
ATTCCAAATCTGTTCCAGAGATTTATTACTCCAACTAGCATTCCAAGGCACAGCAGTGGTGCAAATGAGT
TTTCCAGAGCAACCCCAAATCCCCAGGAGCTGTTGATCCTTTAGGTATCTTTCCACAGCCAGGATTCTTG
CCTGGAGCTGCTTGATGCCCCAGACTGTGAGTTGCAACAGATGCTGTTGCGCCTCAATAGCCCTCAGCAA
ATTGTTCTGCTGCTGCACTATACCAGACAATAATTGTCTGGCCTGTACCGTCAGCGTCATTGACGCTGCG
CCCATAGTGCTTCCTGCTGCTCCCAAGAACCCAAGGAACAAAGCTCCTATTCCCACTGCTCTTTTTTCTC
TCTGCACCACTCTTCTCTTTGCCTTGGTGGGTGCTACTCCTAATGGTTCAATTTTTACTACTTTATATTT
ATATAATTCACTTCTCCAATTGTCCCTCATATCTCCTCCTCCAGGTCTGAAGATCAGCGGCCGGCCGCTT
GCTGTGCGGTGGTCTTACTTTTGTTTTGCTCTTCCTCTATCTTGTCTAAAGCTTCCTTGGTGTCTTTTAT
CTCTATCCTTTGATGCACACAATAGAGGGTTGCTACTGTATTATATAATGATCTAAGTTCTTCTGATCCT
GTCTGAAGGGATGGTTGTAGCTGTCCCAGTATTTGTCTACAGCCTTCTGATGTTTCTAACAGGCCAGGAT
TAACTGCGAATCGTTCTAGCTCCCTGCTTGCCCATACTATATGTTTTAATTTATATTTTTTCTTTCCCCC
TGGCCTTAACCGAATTTTTTCCCATCGCGATCTAATTCTCCCCCGCTTAATACTGACGCTCTCGCACCCA
TCTCTCTCCTTCTAGCCTCCGCTAGTCAAAATTTTTGGCGTACTCACCAGTCGCCGCCCCTCGCCTCTTG
CCGTGCGCGCTTCAGCAAGCCGAGTCCTGCGTCGAGAGAGCTCCTCTGGTTTCCCTTTCGCTTTCAAGTC
CCTGTTCGGGCGCCACTGCTAGAGATTTTCCACACTGACTAAAAGGGTCTGAGGGATCTCTAGTTACCAG
AGTCACACAACAGACGGGCACACACTACTTGAAGCACTCAAGGCAAGCTTTATTGAGGCTTAAGCAGTGG
GTTCCCTAGTTAGCCAGAGAGCTCCCAGGCTCAGATCTGGTCTAACCAGAGAGACCCAGTACAGGCAAAA
AGCAGCTGCTTATATGCAGGATCTGAGGGCTCGCCACTCCCCAGTCCCGCCCAGGCCACGCCTCCCTGGA
AAGTCCCCAGCGGAAAGTCCCTTGTAGCAAGCTCGATATCAGCAGTTCTTGAAGTACTCCGGATGCAGCT
CTCGGGCCACGTGATGAAATGCTAGGCGGCTGTCAAACCTCCACTCTAACACTTCTCTCTCCGGGTCATC
CATCCCATGCAGGCTCACAGGGTGTAACAAGCTGGTGTTCTCTCCTTTATTGGCCTCTTCTACCTTATCT
GGCTCAACTGGTACTAGCTTGTAGCACCATCCAAAGGTCAGTGGATATCTGACCCCTGGCCCTGGTGTGT
AGTTCTGCTAATCAGGGAAGTAGCCTTGTGTGTGGTAGATCCACAGATCAAGGATATCTTGTCTTCTTTG
GGAGTGAATTAGCCCTTCCAACTACTAAGTTTGTAGTACATATTTAACAAATACAATTTCTTTAAAATGA
AAATAATTCAGAGGAATCACAGGTTTAGAGTAAATGAAACCACAGGTAATTGGCAGTGGTAATAGGGTAT
GGGGTGGGAAGTTTGGGATGATTTTGGTTAGCTTGAGTTATCCAGTTGATCCAGACATGATAAGATACAT
TGATGAGTTTGGACAAACCACAACTAGAATGCAGTGAAAAAAATGCTTTATTTGTGAAATTCGTAATCAT
GTCATAGCTGTTTCCTGTGTGAAATTGTTATCCGCTCACAATTCCACACAACATACGAGCCGGAAGCATA
AAGTGTAAAGCCTGGGGTGCCTAATGAGTGAGCTAACTCACATTAATTGCGTTGCGCTCACTGCCCGCTT
TCCAGTCGGGAAACCTGTCGTGCCACGGGGAGCTTTTTGCAAAAGCCTAGGCCTCCAAAAAAGCCTCCTC
ACTACTTCTGGAATAGCTCAGAGGCCGAGGCGGCCTCGGCCTCTGCATAAAT
Features (pLannotate 1.2.2; 28 found; start..end, strand, type, name):
     27..81      -  CDS            lacI (fragment): lac repressor; lacI; The lac repressor binds to the lac operator to inhibit transcription in E. coli. This inhibition can be relieved by adding lactose or isopropyl-β-D-thiogalactopyranoside (IPTG).
    264..852     -  rep_origin     ori: high-copy-number ColE1/pMB1/pBR322/pUC origin of replication
   1023..1883    -  CDS            AmpR: β-lactamase; bla; confers resistance to ampicillin, carbenicillin, and related antibiotics
   1884..1988    -  promoter       AmpR promoter: bla
   2193..2426    -  LTR            3' LTR (ΔU3): self-inactivating 3' long terminal repeat (LTR) from HIV-1
   2428..2493    -  CDS            nef (fragment): NEF_HV1Z2 - Experimental evidence at protein level: Swiss-Prot protein existence level 1. Extracellular Nef protein targets CD4(+) T-lymphocytes for apoptosis by interacting with CXCR4 surface receptors. From Human immunodeficiency virus type 1 group M subtype D (isolate Z2/CDC-Z34) (HIV-1).
   2501..3089    -  misc_feature   WPRE: woodchuck hepatitis virus posttranscriptional regulatory element
   3106..3705    -  CDS            PuroR: puromycin N-acetyltransferase; pac from Streptomyces alboniger; confers resistance to puromycin
   3719..4181    -  misc_feature   IRES: internal ribosome entry site (IRES) of the encephalomyocarditis virus (EMCV)
   4299..4323    +  protein_bind   attB2: mutant version of attB; recombination site for the Gateway® BP reaction BP Clonase™
   4328..6781    -  CDS            CLCN3: CLCN3_HUMAN - Experimental evidence at protein level: Swiss-Prot protein existence level 1. [Isoform 2]: Strongly outwardly rectifying, electrogenic H(+)/Cl(-)exchanger which mediates the exchange of chloride ions against protons. From Homo sapiens (Human).
   6789..6807    -  protein_bind   attB1 (fragment): mutant version of attB; core recombination site for the Gateway® BP reaction BP Clonase™
   6833..7540    -  CDS            mCherry: mCherry is a basic (constitutively fluorescent) red fluorescent protein published in 2004, derived from Discosoma sp.. It is reported to be a very rapidly-maturing monomer with low acid sensitivity.
   7643..7846    -  promoter       CMV promoter: human cytomegalovirus (CMV) immediate early promoter
   7847..8150    -  enhancer       CMV enhancer: human cytomegalovirus immediate early enhancer
   8202..8319    -  misc_feature   cPPT/CTS: central polypurine tract and central termination sequence of HIV-1
   8368..8468    -  CDS            Rev (fragment): human immunodeficiency virus 1 (HIV-1) Rev protein; rev; enhances nuclear export of unspliced and incompletely spliced viral mRNAs
   8845..9078    -  misc_feature   RRE: The Rev response element (RRE) of HIV-1 allows for Rev-dependent mRNA export from the nucleus to the cytoplasm.
   9253..9591    -  CDS            HIV-1 gag (fragment): gag protein from human immunodeficiency virus 1; gag
   9575..9700    -  misc_feature   HIV-1 Ψ: packaging signal of human immunodeficiency virus type 1
   9747..10004   -  LTR            5' LTR (truncated): truncated 5' long terminal repeat (LTR) from HIV-1
  10052..10381   -  CDS            nef (fragment): NEF_HV1BR - Experimental evidence at protein level: Swiss-Prot protein existence level 1. Extracellular Nef protein targets CD4(+) T-lymphocytes for apoptosis by interacting with CXCR4 surface receptors (PubMed:14990729). From Human immunodeficiency virus type 1 group M subtype B (isolate BRU/LAI) (HIV-1).
  10548..10631   -  polyA_signal   SV40 poly(A) signal (fragment): SV40 polyadenylation signal
  10663..10685   -  protein_bind   lac operator (fragment): The lac repressor binds to the lac operator to inhibit transcription in E. coli. This inhibition can be relieved by adding lactose or isopropyl-β-D-thiogalactopyranoside (IPTG). lac repressor encoded by lacI
  10689..10719   -  promoter       lac promoter: promoter for the E. coli lac operon
  10734..10755   -  protein_bind   CAP binding site: CAP binding activates transcription in the presence of cAMP. E. coli catabolite activator protein
  10768..10805   -  CDS            lacI (fragment): lac repressor; lacI; The lac repressor binds to the lac operator to inhibit transcription in E. coli. This inhibition can be relieved by adding lactose or isopropyl-β-D-thiogalactopyranoside (IPTG).
  10830..21      -  rep_origin     SV40 ori (fragment) (across the origin): SV40 origin of replication
