[The description below was written by a language model from this plasmid's Addgene catalogue record and pLannotate feature annotations shown in this document.]
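Description:
pHAGE-mCherry-CLCN3 is an HIV-1-derived lentiviral expression vector built on the pHAGE backbone for delivering a red-fluorescent fusion of human CLCN3 into mammalian cells. In bacteria it is maintained through a high-copy ColE1/pUC-type origin and selected with ampicillin via the β-lactamase gene; the record also shows small remnants of lac regulatory sequences, an SV40 origin and an SV40 poly(A) signal in the backbone. The viral portion carries a truncated 5' LTR, the Ψ packaging signal with an adjoining gag fragment, the Rev response element for Rev-dependent nuclear export of the genomic RNA, the cPPT/CTS element that aids nuclear import and transduction, and a self-inactivating ΔU3 3' LTR, which leaves the integrated provirus without LTR promoter activity. Viral proteins are not encoded beyond short fragments, so packaging functions must be supplied in trans.

The payload is driven by the CMV immediate-early enhancer and promoter. mCherry lies upstream of and is fused to the N terminus of the CLCN3 coding sequence, which encodes an electrogenic chloride/proton exchanger. The insert is flanked by attB1 and attB2 sites, consistent with its introduction by Gateway recombination. Downstream, an EMCV IRES allows the puromycin N-acetyltransferase gene to be translated from the same transcript, linking drug selection of transduced cells to expression of the fusion, and a WPRE enhances transcript stability and expression. The construct is intended for generating cells that stably express mCherry-tagged CLCN3, for example to visualise its localisation. It was deposited in connection with a study mapping human early endosome protein complexes.
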