Addgene plasmid #225514: pHAGE-mCherry-CLCN3
Purpose: Lentiviral mCherry-CLCN3 expression vector
Depositing lab: Wade Harper. Depositing organization: Harvard Medical School. Publication: EndoMAP.v1 charts the structural landscape of human early endosome complexes. Gonzalez-Lozano MA, Schmid EW, Miguel Whelan E, Jiang Y, Paulo JA, Walter JC, Harper JW. Nature. 2025 Jul;643(8070):252-261. doi: 10.1038/s41586-025-09059-y. Epub 2025 May 28. PubMed 40437099.
Backbone
  Vector backbone: pHAGE
  Vector type: Lentiviral
  Selectable markers: Puromycin
Growth in bacteria
  Bacterial resistance: Ampicillin, 100 μg/mL
  Growth temperature: 37°C
  Growth strain: NEB Stable
  Copy number: High Copy
Gene/Insert
  Gene/Insert name: CLCN3
  Species: H. sapiens (human)
  Entrez Gene: CLCN3 (a.k.a. CLC3, ClC-3, NEDHYBA, NEDSBA)
  Tag / fusion protein: mCherry (N terminal on insert)
  Cloning method: Gateway Cloning
Terms and licenses: Academic/Nonprofit Terms; Industry Terms: Not Available to Industry
Depositor comments: Please visit https://doi.org/10.1101/2025.02.07.636106 for bioRxiv preprint.
How to cite: pHAGE-mCherry-CLCN3 was a gift from Wade Harper (Addgene plasmid # 225514 ; http://n2t.net/addgene:225514 ; RRID:Addgene_225514)
